Addgene plasmid #198314: pBR322-Pdp1_aa1-76-HiBiT
Purpose: Loads a truncated payload; for identification of Pdp1 packaging domain
Depositing lab: Feng Zhang. Depositing organization: Broad Institute. Publication: Programmable protein delivery with a bacterial contractile injection system. Kreitz J, Friedrich MJ, Guru A, Lash B, Saito M, Macrae RK, Zhang F. Nature. 2023 Apr;616(7956):357-364. doi: 10.1038/s41586-023-05870-7. Epub 2023 Mar 29. PubMed 36991127.
Backbone
  Vector backbone: pBR322
  Vector type: Bacterial Expression
Growth in bacteria
  Bacterial resistance: Ampicillin, 100 μg/mL
  Growth temperature: 37°C
  Growth strain: DH5alpha
  Copy number: High Copy
Gene/Insert
  Gene/Insert name: Pdp1_aa1-76-HiBiT
  Species: Photorhabdus asymbiotica
  Cloning method: Restriction Enzyme; 5′ cloning site Unknown (unknown if destroyed); 3′ cloning site Unknown (unknown if destroyed)
Terms and licenses: Academic/Nonprofit Terms; Industry Terms: Not Available to Industry
How to cite: pBR322-Pdp1_aa1-76-HiBiT was a gift from Feng Zhang (Addgene plasmid # 198314 ; http://n2t.net/addgene:198314 ; RRID:Addgene_198314)
