[The description below was written by a language model from this plasmid's Addgene catalogue record and pLannotate feature annotations shown in this document.]
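Description:
pBR322-Pdp1_aa1-76-HiBiT is a bacterial expression plasmid built on the classic pBR322 backbone. It carries a truncated form of the Photorhabdus asymbiotica protein Pdp1, comprising amino acids 1–76, fused to the HiBiT tag. HiBiT is a short peptide that complements a larger luciferase fragment to generate luminescence, allowing sensitive quantification of the tagged protein. The stated purpose is to load a truncated payload, as part of a series used to locate the packaging domain of Pdp1, that is, the region needed for it to be loaded as cargo. The associated work concerns programmable protein delivery with a bacterial contractile injection system, so the HiBiT signal presumably reports whether this N-terminal fragment is sufficient for loading.

The automated annotation of the 8,361 nt sequence identifies only backbone elements. These are the ColE1/pMB1-type origin, the rop gene and bom mobilisation region typical of pBR322, and the β-lactamase gene with its promoter for ampicillin selection. The catalogue lists the plasmid as high copy, although rop is normally associated with copy-number restraint. The tetracycline resistance gene appears as two separated fragments, one lying just downstream of the tet promoter. This indicates that the tet gene has been interrupted, most likely by the cloned DNA, and is not expected to be functional. The intervening stretch of roughly 4 kb has no annotated features. That is far larger than a 76-residue tagged fragment would need, so additional unannotated sequence is probably present. The record states neither its content nor the promoter driving Pdp1_aa1-76-HiBiT, and the cloning sites are listed as unknown.
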