Features (pLannotate 1.2.2; 9 found; start..end, strand, type, name):
   3718..4343    +  CDS            TcR (fragment): tetracycline efflux protein; tet; confers resistance to tetracycline
   4585..4965    -  CDS            YPB1_ECOLX: Protein predicted: Swiss-Prot protein existence level 4. From Escherichia coli.
   4982..5173    +  CDS            rop: Rop protein, which maintains plasmids at low copy number; rop
   5275..5415    +  misc_feature   bom: basis of mobility region from pBR322
   5601..6189    -  rep_origin     ori: high-copy-number ColE1/pMB1/pBR322/pUC origin of replication
   6360..7220    -  CDS            AmpR: β-lactamase; bla; confers resistance to ampicillin, carbenicillin, and related antibiotics
   7221..7325    -  promoter       AmpR promoter: bla
   7438..7466    +  promoter       tet promoter: E. coli promoter for tetracycline efflux protein gene
   7514..7808    +  CDS            TcR (fragment): tetracycline efflux protein; tet; confers resistance to tetracycline
>Addgene plasmid #198314 | pBR322-Pdp1_aa1-76-HiBiT | addgene full sequence | sequence record 388706 | Addgene NGS Result
GGGAGCTCCGGTGTGAGCGGCTGGCGGCTGTTCAAGAAGATTAGCTGATATGGATTTTCATGTCATCAGG
AGAATATTCAAAATTCTGTGTCACACAAAATATTTTACAGCGTAATCACACCATTAAGAGGGGCATCAAA
ATAAATGGTTAACTGGGACAATGTTGAATTTCATTTTTATAAGGCATTGTCCGTATTATCCACCATCCAG
ATCAACGGATTCAGATGGTGTAAAGAAAGCATATAGCTGGTAGGTAAAATTAAGAAGTGTAGTTTTATAA
AGTATTAATGGAGAACGATGAATTTAAAGTAAATGGAGGAAGGTTAGTTTCACTATCAAATTACAGGACC
AAAAATATGGAGTATTCCATCTTCTTTGGTGAATTAAGTCTTGAAGACTTCAACAAATATTGCCTGGAAC
TATGGGCCTGTGAATGGTATTGGAGTATCATTTATAACGACTATTTCGATAGGAAATTTAAAGTCTTGTT
GAAAATGACTAATCGTCTAAAAGTATGTCTGGAGAAATAGGTTTAATCTCTATATTTAACGGTTTTATTT
TCATCTATTTACTAATGGTAAATTTTTTTACTCTTTGAATATATTGGTGAGTTTGTTATCCCCATTAGTT
ACCAGGGTATTATTAATGAGTGAAATTCAATTTTATTGATATTAAAGTCAAATTTACAAATGATGACTTT
ATTATTTTTTATTTATTAATTTTAAATTATTTTTTGTTAATCTTTACTATAAATGAATTTTTTGCTTGCA
TGGACTTGATTTTTTTATATATAACATTGACAAATATTAATTCATATATATGATTGTTATAGTGAGTTAT
TTAATTGATTCGACTAACAATTTCATTGTAATTTTTCAAGATAGCAGTCAATTGCTATAACAAGCATCTT
TCTCGTCAAAGGAAAATGTGTATGGCCTATAAGCAGCAACTTGAAAGATGAAGGATATAATGATGATTAA
CTTAACGGAGAGTAGATATTAGAAGTAGTAGAAGGACAATTTAAGACTTTATACCCATTAAAACAAAGGG
GTAAAATAATGATGTTTGATGAAAATTTAGAATGTGTTAATCACGAAATTATCAATGAAAAATTAGATAC
GAAAATTCACCTTGCTAATCCTTATGCCTTTTGGGGGGGAAGGGTAAATGAGAATATAAATGGGTTAATT
AAACAACATTCTTTAAGAGGAACTGACTTTAATAAAATTTTTAACCGGAAGATAAATTTTTTTGTAAATG
GAATAAATAATTGCCCCCGAAAAACTCGGAATATAAAACCCCCTAATTAATTATTTAAAGGAATAAGAGT
TTATTTGCTCGTAGAGTAATTATGTTCCATTAATATGCTAAATTGCTCAGTAAAGTTATTAACTTTTTTT
CAACGCCAGTGAATAAGTCTGTTTTATTAAATAAGGAGTTCAGGTGTTTATTTCAAAAGAATTATCAAGC
TTTATTGCTGTAGCTAAAAATAAATCAATAAATAAAGCAACAACGGAACTTTTTATTACACAGTCACCGA
TTTGCCGAAGCTTAAAAAAACTGGAATTTTCATTAGGTGTAAAACTCTTTGTAAGAAAAAGCCAGGGATT
GGCTTTAACAGAAGAAGGAGAATGCTTATATAATAAAGTTTTGTCAATTTGTGAACGGCTTCAAGAAATA
GAAGGTGACTACAAGAATGAAAAATCAACATACAATGATCTATATCAAAAAAATATATGAGGTTCTAATA
TAATAAGCGGTTCTAGATAACTAAAGTCATCTATTACCAATATCTGTATACTCAGTGAAAGTTTTGTCTT
CTAGGTAAGTTTTCATAATAGTGACATACCTTATTTTTTCATCTGGGTGTCTCTCATCCTGAAGAATGGG
TGATATAGTTGAAATAACTCAGTTCGTTTTGTGGTTTACGATTTTTGGCGGATCACAAAAATAGGGCTGA
GTCCCTTCAAGTGAGTTTTGAAATATACAATTATACCCTTCATCCTTTAAGTTGTTGCTTTGTTGGCTGT
TTTCATTCACCTCAGTCACATAGTTATCTATGCTCCTGAGGATTCGTTCACTTGCCGTCGTGCTGCAACT
CGAAATCTATTGGGTATATATGTAATTTTCATATTCTGTTTCATTTTAACGGTATTATTTAAATATTTAT
ATTTAGAACATTAGGTTATTAGAATAGATAATTTTAGGTAAATGTAATTAATTCAACCATCACGGAGAGT
TTATCAATGTTAAAATATGCTAATCCTCAGACCGTAGCCACACAACGTACTAAAAATACTGCGAAGAAAC
CGCCATCATCAACCTCTTTTGATGGGCACCTTGAACTTTCAAATGGTGAAAACCAGCCTTACGAAGGCCA
TAAGATTAGGAAAATCAAAGGATTGAGACAACATCTTGCGGATAGGAGTCTTAATAAAGGGCATATTTCC
CCGTTGATGAATAAGGGATTATTAGTAGGTAGTAAGGATGTGTCAATTGACATCCCAGTTATAGCTCATC
GTTATGACAGCAGCCATCAACTTACAGATGCGGAGCCTTTGAAAGCTGATAGTCACTCCAATCATCTAGA
CCCTTTTTATGGTGTTATTGCAGGATTTCGTGGTGATCAGGTGACATCATCAGAGTCGGGTTCAGGATCA
ATAGGCGTACATTGGGGGAAAAATACGCTGGATTCCAATATTATGGGTGTTAATGTGGTTAATGGTGCAT
CGGGAACCGTGGGAATAAGAATTGCTTTGAAGGATATTCAGCATGGGTCCCCGGTTATTGTCACGTCTGG
AGCATTGAGCGGTTGTACTATGGTATATTCGGTGAAAAATGGCTATTTTTTTGCCTATCATACGGGGCAG
AAACCGGGTAATAATGAATGGAAAACAGGCAGGCAGGGTGTTGTTGCTACCTATCTGAGCCATCAAGCCC
TTTCGCCGGATAGTGAACCTATGACGGTTGGTGAACAGAATAACGATTTAGTGAATATTTTTGCAAATTA
TGATCAGAGTGTTATTACCTATATGGGAAAACCGGGAGTGCTGATTGATAAAATGGCAGAAAATGTTGGT
GTTTTTAATTATGACGAAATTAAGCCTGAAAAACCTGCTATTAGAGCTGGCTACAGTTATGCGTTGCTGG
CTAAGGACGATAAAGGAAAGGTGAACGTTAAGGTACTATCGGAAGATGTTATCGTTTCATCAGGTAAGCA
GGGAAATACTGTTAAGGCCATTAATTCACTTAAAAAACGGTTGTTATAATTTTGCCCAATGAGGGCAGGA
GGTACGGATTTTCATTAGCACTTATCGAAGCGGATATATGTTTGTGACTACATTGTCAGAAAATTTCATT
CATCAACTTGAATTAGAACAGTGTCCATATAACTTATTTAGAATAAAGGAAGGAAATTAATCTTAGATAC
AATGATAAGGGAAATAAAATAGAAAGTAGAGTTAATTGTATTAATAAGGTGCTGGAGCTTTACTTACAAA
ATATCAATGATTTTTGGTTTCGTATAAGTGATTAATTTAGAGTAATGAAAAATTATTTGTGGGTTAAATT
TTATTTATTGAAAATTCATTGGTTTATTTTATGAAATAGGAAGGTAATAGCGGTATTATTCGGTTGAAAT
AACCGTATAGATAAATAGTAGGATTTAGATAAATTATTTCATATATGACAATTTTTACTATTATATGGGG
TTTGTAAGTCGACCGATGCCCTTGAGAGCCTTCAACCCAGTCAGCTCCTTCCGGTGGGCGCGGGGCATGA
CTATCGTCGCCGCACTTATGACTGTCTTCTTTATCATGCAACTCGTAGGACAGGTGCCGGCAGCGCTCTG
GGTCATTTTCGGCGAGGACCGCTTTCGCTGGAGCGCGACGATGATCGGCCTGTCGCTTGCGGTATTCGGA
ATCTTGCACGCCCTCGCTCAAGCCTTCGTCACTGGTCCCGCCACCAAACGTTTCGGCGAGAAGCAGGCCA
TTATCGCCGGCATGGCGGCCGACGCGCTGGGCTACGTCTTGCTGGCGTTCGCGACGCGAGGCTGGATGGC
CTTCCCCATTATGATTCTTCTCGCTTCCGGCGGCATCGGGATGCCCGCGTTGCAGGCCATGCTGTCCAGG
CAGGTAGATGACGACCATCAGGGACAGCTTCAAGGATCGCTCGCGGCTCTTACCAGCCTAACTTCGATCA
TTGGACCGCTGATCGTCACGGCGATTTATGCCGCCTCGGCGAGCACATGGAACGGGTTGGCATGGATTGT
AGGCGCCGCCCTATACCTTGTCTGCCTCCCCGCGTTGCGTCGCGGTGCATGGAGCCGGGCCACCTCGACC
TGAATGGAAGCCGGCGGCACCTCGCTAACGGATTCACCACTCCAAGAATTGGAGCCAATCAATTCTTGCG
GAGAACTGTGAATGCGCAAACCAACCCTTGGCAGAACATATCCATCGCGTCCGCCATCTCCAGCAGCCGC
ACGCGGCGCATCTCGGGCAGCGTTGGGTCCTGGCCACGGGTGCGCATGATCGTGCTCCTGTCGTTGAGGA
CCCGGCTAGGCTGGCGGGGTTGCCTTACTGGTTAGCAGAATGAATCACCGATACGCGAGCGAACGTGAAG
CGACTGCTGCTGCAAAACGTCTGCGACCTGAGCAACAACATGAATGGTCTTCGGTTTCCGTGTTTCGTAA
AGTCTGGAAACGCGGAAGTCAGCGCCCTGCACCATTATGTTCCGGATCTGCATCGCAGGATGCTGCTGGC
TACCCTGTGGAACACCTACATCTGTATTAACGAAGCGCTGGCATTGACCCTGAGTGATTTTTCTCTGGTC
CCGCCGCATCCATACCGCCAGTTGTTTACCCTCACAACGTTCCAGTAACCGGGCATGTTCATCATCAGTA
ACCCGTATCGTGAGCATCCTCTCTCGTTTCATCGGTATCATTACCCCCATGAACAGAAATCCCCCTTACA
CGGAGGCATCAGTGACCAAACAGGAAAAAACCGCCCTTAACATGGCCCGCTTTATCAGAAGCCAGACATT
AACGCTTCTGGAGAAACTCAACGAGCTGGACGCGGATGAACAGGCAGACATCTGTGAATCGCTTCACGAC
CACGCTGATGAGCTTTACCGCAGCTGCCTCGCGCGTTTCGGTGATGACGGTGAAAACCTCTGACACATGC
AGCTCCCGGAGACGGTCACAGCTTGTCTGTAAGCGGATGCCGGGAGCAGACAAGCCCGTCAGGGCGCGTC
AGCGGGTGTTGGCGGGTGTCGGGGCGCAGCCATGACCCAGTCACGTAGCGATAGCGGAGTGTATACTGGC
TTAACTATGCGGCATCAGAGCAGATTGTACTGAGAGTGCACCATATGCGGTGTGAAATACCGCACAGATG
CGTAAGGAGAAAATACCGCATCAGGCGCTCTTCCGCTTCCTCGCTCACTGACTCGCTGCGCTCGGTCGTT
CGGCTGCGGCGAGCGGTATCAGCTCACTCAAAGGCGGTAATACGGTTATCCACAGAATCAGGGGATAACG
CAGGAAAGAACATGTGAGCAAAAGGCCAGCAAAAGGCCAGGAACCGTAAAAAGGCCGCGTTGCTGGCGTT
TTTCCATAGGCTCCGCCCCCCTGACGAGCATCACAAAAATCGACGCTCAAGTCAGAGGTGGCGAAACCCG
ACAGGACTATAAAGATACCAGGCGTTTCCCCCTGGAAGCTCCCTCGTGCGCTCTCCTGTTCCGACCCTGC
CGCTTACCGGATACCTGTCCGCCTTTCTCCCTTCGGGAAGCGTGGCGCTTTCTCATAGCTCACGCTGTAG
GTATCTCAGTTCGGTGTAGGTCGTTCGCTCCAAGCTGGGCTGTGTGCACGAACCCCCCGTTCAGCCCGAC
CGCTGCGCCTTATCCGGTAACTATCGTCTTGAGTCCAACCCGGTAAGACACGACTTATCGCCACTGGCAG
CAGCCACTGGTAACAGGATTAGCAGAGCGAGGTATGTAGGCGGTGCTACAGAGTTCTTGAAGTGGTGGCC
TAACTACGGCTACACTAGAAGGACAGTATTTGGTATCTGCGCTCTGCTGAAGCCAGTTACCTTCGGAAAA
AGAGTTGGTAGCTCTTGATCCGGCAAACAAACCACCGCTGGTAGCGGTGGTTTTTTTGTTTGCAAGCAGC
AGATTACGCGCAGAAAAAAAGGATCTCAAGAAGATCCTTTGATCTTTTCTACGGGGTCTGACGCTCAGTG
GAACGAAAACTCACGTTAAGGGATTTTGGTCATGAGATTATCAAAAAGGATCTTCACCTAGATCCTTTTA
AATTAAAAATGAAGTTTTAAATCAATCTAAAGTATATATGAGTAAACTTGGTCTGACAGTTACCAATGCT
TAATCAGTGAGGCACCTATCTCAGCGATCTGTCTATTTCGTTCATCCATAGTTGCCTGACTCCCCGTCGT
GTAGATAACTACGATACGGGAGGGCTTACCATCTGGCCCCAGTGCTGCAATGATACCGCGAGACCCACGC
TCACCGGCTCCAGATTTATCAGCAATAAACCAGCCAGCCGGAAGGGCCGAGCGCAGAAGTGGTCCTGCAA
CTTTATCCGCCTCCATCCAGTCTATTAATTGTTGCCGGGAAGCTAGAGTAAGTAGTTCGCCAGTTAATAG
TTTGCGCAACGTTGTTGCCATTGCTGCAGGCATCGTGGTGTCACGCTCGTCGTTTGGTATGGCTTCATTC
AGCTCCGGTTCCCAACGATCAAGGCGAGTTACATGATCCCCCATGTTGTGCAAAAAAGCGGTTAGCTCCT
TCGGTCCTCCGATCGTTGTCAGAAGTAAGTTGGCCGCAGTGTTATCACTCATGGTTATGGCAGCACTGCA
TAATTCTCTTACTGTCATGCCATCCGTAAGATGCTTTTCTGTGACTGGTGAGTACTCAACCAAGTCATTC
TGAGAATAGTGTATGCGGCGACCGAGTTGCTCTTGCCCGGCGTCAACACGGGATAATACCGCGCCACATA
GCAGAACTTTAAAAGTGCTCATCATTGGAAAACGTTCTTCGGGGCGAAAACTCTCAAGGATCTTACCGCT
GTTGAGATCCAGTTCGATGTAACCCACTCGTGCACCCAACTGATCTTCAGCATCTTTTACTTTCACCAGC
GTTTCTGGGTGAGCAAAAACAGGAAGGCAAAATGCCGCAAAAAAGGGAATAAGGGCGACACGGAAATGTT
GAATACTCATACTCTTCCTTTTTCAATATTATTGAAGCATTTATCAGGGTTATTGTCTCATGAGCGGATA
CATATTTGAATGTATTTAGAAAAATAAACAAATAGGGGTTCCGCGCACATTTCCCCGAAAAGTGCCACCT
GACGTCTAAGAAACCATTATTATCATGACATTAACCTATAAAAATAGGCGTATCACGAGGCCCTTTCGTC
TTCAAGAATTCTCATGTTTGACAGCTTATCATCGATAAGCTTTAATGCGGTAGTTTATCACAGTTAAATT
GCTAACGCAGTCAGGCACCGTGTATGAAATCTAACAATGCGCTCATCGTCATCCTCGGCACCGTCACCCT
GGATGCTGTAGGCATAGGCTTGGTTATGCCGGTACTGCCGGGCCTCTTGCGGGATATCGTCCATTCCGAC
AGCATCGCCAGTCACTATGGCGTGCTGCTAGCGCTATATGCGTTGATGCAATTTCTATGCGCACCCGTTC
TCGGAGCACTGTCCGACCGCTTTGGCCGCCGCCCAGTCCTGCTCGCTTCGCTACTTGGAGCCACTATCGA
CTACGCGATCATGGCGACCACACCCGTCCTGTGGATCCATTTTTTTAATTAAATAAAGGAATTAATATTG
ATTTGATAGAGCATGTAATCAATAACTTCTATGAAAATGTTGAAAAACAATACACGGAAACACTTAACTT
ACAATTAAATTGTTAAAGGAGATGATGATAAGAATGGTCAGTCACCAGATAAAATGATCTCTGGTCAATT
TTAGGAAAGCTGAAAAAACCTGACCAAATGCGTCGTAAATTCTATGCTTAGAAAGACTCGGTGCCAGTGT
AATACCTAAGATATGGTTTTTATTTCCATATCTGTTCGAAAACTTAGAAATAACAAGTTCAACAATAACC
AGGGACTTTAAATATGCCTAGATATGCTAATTATCAGATAAACCCCAAACAGAATATTAAAAATTCACAT
GGGAAATCTTCATCGTCAGATTTTTCTAGTGGGTACCTTTCATTCTCAAATAATTCGCTTGATGACCCTT
TTATTCGGCAGCAAGTTAAGAGAGAATTTATTTGGGAGGGACATATGAAGGAGATTGAAGAAGCTTCAAG
ATTAGGTAATTTTGCTGTCAGTTTTCGGGCT
